Addgene plasmid #51130: pST1374-N-NLS-flag-linker-Cas9-D10A
Purpose: Cas9 nickase optimized for nuclear import.
Depositing lab: Xingxu Huang. Publication: Efficient genome modification by CRISPR-Cas9 nickase with minimal off-target effects. Shen B, Zhang W, Zhang J, Zhou J, Wang J, Chen L, Wang L, Hodgkins A, Iyer V, Huang X, Skarnes WC. Nat Methods. 2014 Mar 2. doi: 10.1038/nmeth.2857. PubMed 24584192.
Backbone
  Vector backbone: Addgene 44758
  Total vector size (bp): 9318
  Vector type: Mammalian Expression, CRISPR
  Selectable markers: Blasticidin
Growth in bacteria
  Bacterial resistance: Ampicillin, 100 μg/mL
  Growth temperature: 37°C
  Growth strain: DH5alpha
  Copy number: High Copy
Gene/Insert
  Gene/Insert name: Cas9 nickase (alt name: Cas9 D10A)
  Insert size (bp): 4263
  Mutation: D10A (nickase mutant)
  Promoter: CMV
  Tag / fusion protein: NLS (N terminal on insert); Flag (N terminal on insert)
  Cloning method: Restriction Enzyme; 5′ cloning site NheI (not destroyed); 3′ cloning site ApaI (not destroyed)
  Sequencing primers: 5′ CMV-F; 3′ bGH-pA-rev
Terms and licenses: Academic/Nonprofit Terms; Industry Terms: Not Available to Industry
How to cite: pST1374-N-NLS-flag-linker-Cas9-D10A was a gift from Xingxu Huang (Addgene plasmid # 51130 ; http://n2t.net/addgene:51130 ; RRID:Addgene_51130)
