[The description below was written by a language model from this plasmid's Addgene catalogue record and pLannotate feature annotations shown in this document.]
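Description:
pST1374-N-NLS-flag-linker-Cas9-D10A is a 9.3 kb mammalian expression plasmid for CRISPR genome editing, derived from an earlier Cas9 expression vector in the same series. It is maintained in E. coli at high copy through a ColE1/pUC-type origin and selected with ampicillin via the β-lactamase gene. An f1 origin is also present. For selection in mammalian cells it carries a blasticidin S deaminase (BSD) cassette driven by the SV40 early promoter, with an adjacent EM7 bacterial promoter and an SV40 polyadenylation signal. Short bleomycin-resistance fragments annotated just downstream of BSD look like backbone remnants rather than a functional marker.

The payload is Streptococcus pyogenes Cas9 carrying the D10A substitution. This change inactivates the RuvC nuclease domain, so the enzyme nicks one DNA strand instead of making a double-strand break. Expression is driven by the CMV immediate-early enhancer and promoter and terminated by the bGH polyadenylation signal. A T7 promoter between the CMV promoter and the coding sequence would also allow in vitro transcription of Cas9 mRNA. According to the record, the N terminus carries a nuclear localization signal, a FLAG epitope and a linker, a layout intended to improve nuclear import. The automated annotation detects the FLAG segment, and its short "ZNF32" hit in this region most likely reflects the linker sequence rather than a real gene fragment. A V5 tag sequence is annotated downstream of the Cas9 coding region, but the record does not say whether it is in frame and translated.

The plasmid encodes no guide RNA, which must be supplied separately. Nickases of this kind are typically used with paired offset guides to generate targeted modifications with reduced off-target cleavage.
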