Features (pLannotate 1.2.2; 25 found; start..end, strand, type, name):
     36..80      -  misc_feature   bom (fragment): basis of mobility region from pBR322
    235..614     +  enhancer       CMV enhancer: human cytomegalovirus immediate early enhancer
    615..818     +  promoter       CMV promoter: human cytomegalovirus (CMV) immediate early promoter
    814..847     +  LTR            5' LTR (truncated) (fragment): truncated 5' long terminal repeat (LTR) from HIV-1
    863..881     +  promoter       T7 promoter: promoter for bacteriophage T7 RNA polymerase
    943..962     +  CDS            3xFLAG (fragment): three tandem FLAG® epitope tags
    946..1071    +  CDS            ZNF32 (fragment): ZNF32_HUMAN - Also known as KOX30. Experimental evidence at protein level: Swiss-Prot protein existence level 1. May be involved in transcriptional regulation. From Homo sapiens (Human).
   1066..5166    +  CDS            cas9: CAS9_STRP1 - Also known as csn1 From Streptococcus pyogenes serotype M1.
   5182..5223    +  CDS            V5 tag: epitope tag from simian virus 5
   5279..5503    +  polyA_signal   bGH poly(A) signal: bovine growth hormone polyadenylation signal
   5507..5528    +  promoter       SV40 promoter (fragment): SV40 enhancer and early promoter
   5549..5977    +  rep_origin     f1 ori (sequence partly withheld): f1 bacteriophage origin of replication; arrow indicates direction of (+) strand synthesis
   5991..6321    +  promoter       SV40 promoter: SV40 enhancer and early promoter
   6369..6416    +  promoter       EM7 promoter: synthetic bacterial promoter&nbsp
   6435..6833    +  CDS            BSD: blasticidin S deaminase; Aspergillus terreus BSD; confers resistance to blasticidin
   6834..6861    +  CDS            BleoR (fragment): antibiotic-binding protein; Sh ble from Streptoalloteichus hindustanus; confers resistance to bleomycin, phleomycin, and Zeocin™
   6871..6996    +  CDS            ble (fragment): BLE_KLEPN - Experimental evidence at protein level: Swiss-Prot protein existence level 1. Binding protein with a strong affinity to the bleomycin family of antibiotics. Binds to CL990; an antimitotic-antibiotic compound. From Klebsiella pneumoniae.
   6991..7112    +  polyA_signal   SV40 poly(A) signal: SV40 polyadenylation signal
   7185..7201    -  protein_bind   lac operator: The lac repressor binds to the lac operator to inhibit transcription in E. coli. This inhibition can be relieved by adding lactose or isopropyl-β-D-thiogalactopyranoside (IPTG). lac repressor encoded by lacI
   7209..7239    -  promoter       lac promoter: promoter for the E. coli lac operon
   7254..7275    -  protein_bind   CAP binding site: CAP binding activates transcription in the presence of cAMP. E. coli catabolite activator protein
   7288..7380    -  CDS            lacI (fragment): lac repressor; lacI; The lac repressor binds to the lac operator to inhibit transcription in E. coli. This inhibition can be relieved by adding lactose or isopropyl-β-D-thiogalactopyranoside (IPTG).
   7563..8151    -  rep_origin     ori: high-copy-number ColE1/pMB1/pBR322/pUC origin of replication
   8322..9182    -  CDS            AmpR: β-lactamase; bla; confers resistance to ampicillin, carbenicillin, and related antibiotics
   9183..9287    -  promoter       AmpR promoter: bla
>Addgene plasmid #51130 | pST1374-N-NLS-flag-linker-Cas9-D10A | depositor full sequence | sequence record 77410 | ST1374-N-NLS-flag-linker-Cas9-D10A
GACGGATCGGGAGATCTCCCGATCCCCTATGGTCGACTCTCAGTACAATCTGCTCTGATGCCGCATAGTT
AAGCCAGTATCTGCTCCCTGCTTGTGTGTTGGAGGTCGCTGAGTAGTGCGCGAGCAAAATTTAAGCTACA
ACAAGGCAAGGCTTGACCGACAATTGCATGAAGAATCTGCTTAGGGTTAGGCGTTTTGCGCTGCTTCGCG
ATGTACGGGCCAGATATACGCGTTGACATTGATTATTGACTAGTTATTAATAGTAATCAATTACGGGGTC
ATTAGTTCATAGCCCATATATGGAGTTCCGCGTTACATAACTTACGGTAAATGGCCCGCCTGGCTGACCG
CCCAACGACCCCCGCCCATTGACGTCAATAATGACGTATGTTCCCATAGTAACGCCAATAGGGACTTTCC
ATTGACGTCAATGGGTGGACTATTTACGGTAAACTGCCCACTTGGCAGTACATCAAGTGTATCATATGCC
AAGTACGCCCCCTATTGACGTCAATGACGGTAAATGGCCCGCCTGGCATTATGCCCAGTACATGACCTTA
TGGGACTTTCCTACTTGGCAGTACATCTACGTATTAGTCATCGCTATTACCATGGTGATGCGGTTTTGGC
AGTACATCAATGGGCGTGGATAGCGGTTTGACTCACGGGGATTTCCAAGTCTCCACCCCATTGACGTCAA
TGGGAGTTTGTTTTGGCACCAAAATCAACGGGACTTTCCAAAATGTCGTAACAACTCCGCCCCATTGACG
CAAATGGGCGGTAGGCGTGTACGGTGGGAGGTCTATATAAGCAGAGCTCTCTGGCTAACTAGAGAACCCA
CTGCTTACTGGCTTATCGAAATTAATACGACTCACTATAGGGAGACCCAAGCTGGCTAGCACCATGGGAC
CTAAGAAAAAGAGGAAGGTGGCGGCCGCTGACTACAAGGATGACGACGATAAATCTAGACTGGAACCCGG
CGAGAAGCCATACAAATGCCCAGAGTGTGGTAAATCTTTCTCTCAGTCTGGTGCTCTGACCAGACACCAG
CGGACCCACACTAGAGACAAGAAATACTCTATTGGACTGGCTATCGGGACAAACTCCGTTGGCTGGGCCG
TCATAACCGACGAGTATAAGGTGCCAAGCAAGAAATTCAAGGTGCTGGGTAATACTGACCGCCATTCAAT
CAAGAAGAACCTGATCGGAGCACTCCTCTTCGACTCCGGTGAAACCGCTGAAGCTACTCGGCTGAAGCGG
ACCGCAAGGCGGAGATACACCCGCCGCAAGAATCGGATATGTTATCTGCAAGAGATCTTTAGCAACGAAA
TGGCTAAGGTGGACGACTCCTTCTTTCACCGCCTGGAAGAGAGCTTTCTGGTGGAGGAGGATAAGAAACA
CGAGAGGCACCCTATATTCGGAAATATCGTGGATGAGGTGGCTTACCATGAAAAGTATCCTACAATCTAC
CATCTGAGGAAGAAGCTGGTGGACAGCACCGATAAAGCAGACCTGAGGCTCATCTATCTGGCCCTGGCTC
ATATGATAAAGTTTAGAGGACACTTTCTGATCGAGGGCGACCTGAATCCCGATAATTCCGATGTGGATAA
ACTCTTCATTCAACTGGTGCAGACATATAACCAACTGTTCGAGGAGAATCCCATAAACGCTTCTGGTGTG
GATGCCAAGGCTATTCTGTCCGCTCGGCTGTCCAAGTCACGCAGACTGGAGAATCTGATTGCCCAACTGC
CAGGAGAAAAGAAGAACGGCCTGTTTGGGAACCTCATCGCCCTGAGCCTGGGCCTGACACCTAACTTCAA
GTCCAATTTTGATCTGGCCGAAGATGCTAAACTCCAGCTCTCCAAGGACACCTATGACGATGATCTGGAC
AACCTGCTCGCACAGATAGGCGACCAGTACGCCGATCTCTTTCTGGCTGCTAAGAATCTCTCCGACGCCA
TTCTGCTGAGCGACATACTCCGGGTCAACACTGAGATCACCAAAGCACCTCTGAGCGCCTCCATGATAAA
ACGCTATGATGAACACCATCAAGACCTGACTCTGCTCAAAGCCCTCGTGAGGCAACAGCTGCCAGAGAAG
TACAAAGAGATATTCTTCGACCAGAGCAAGAATGGATATGCCGGATACATCGATGGCGGAGCATCACAGG
AAGAATTTTACAAGTTCATCAAACCAATCCTCGAGAAGATGGACGGTACTGAAGAGCTGCTGGTGAAGCT
GAACAGGGAGGACCTGCTGAGGAAGCAGAGGACCTTTGATAATGGCTCCATTCCACATCAGATACACCTG
GGAGAGCTGCATGCAATCCTCCGCAGGCAGGAGGATTTCTATCCTTTCCTGAAGGATAACCGGGAGAAGA
TAGAGAAGATCCTGACCTTCAGGATCCCTTATTACGTCGGCCCTCTGGCTAGAGGCAACTCCCGCTTCGC
TTGGATGACCAGGAAATCTGAGGAGACAATTACTCCTTGGAACTTCGAAGAGGTCGTGGATAAGGGCGCA
AGCGCCCAGTCATTCATCGAACGGATGACCAATTTCGATAAGAACCTGCCCAACGAGAAGGTCCTGCCCA
AACATTCACTCCTGTACGAGTATTTCACCGTCTATAACGAGCTGACTAAAGTGAAGTACGTGACCGAGGG
CATGAGGAAGCCTGCCTTCCTGTCCGGAGAGCAGAAGAAGGCTATCGTTGATCTGCTCTTCAAGACTAAT
AGAAAGGTGACAGTGAAGCAGCTCAAGGAGGATTACTTTAAGAAGATCGAATGCTTTGACTCAGTGGAAA
TCTCTGGCGTGGAGGACCGCTTTAATGCCAGCCTGGGCACTTACCATGATCTGCTGAAGATAATCAAAGA
CAAAGATTTCCTCGATAATGAGGAGAACGAGGACATCCTGGAAGATATCGTGCTGACCCTGACTCTGTTC
GAGGATAGAGAGATGATCGAAGAGCGCCTGAAGACCTATGCCCATCTGTTTGACGATAAAGTCATGAAAC
AGCTCAAGCGGCGGCGCTACACTGGGTGGGGTAGACTCTCCAGGAAACTCATAAACGGCATCCGCGACAA
ACAGAGCGGAAAGACCATCCTGGATTTCCTGAAATCCGACGGATTCGCTAACAGGAACTTCATGCAACTG
ATTCACGATGACTCTCTGACATTTAAAGAGGACATCCAGAAGGCACAGGTGAGCGGTCAAGGCGACAGCC
TGCACGAGCACATCGCCAACCTCGCTGGATCACCCGCCATAAAGAAGGGAATACTGCAGACAGTCAAGGT
CGTGGACGAACTCGTCAAAGTGATGGGTCGGCACAAGCCAGAGAATATCGTTATCGAAATGGCAAGGGAG
AACCAAACCACCCAGAAGGGCCAGAAGAACTCTCGGGAACGGATGAAAAGAATCGAAGAGGGAATTAAGG
AGCTGGGATCTCAGATACTGAAGGAGCACCCTGTGGAGAATACACAGCTCCAGAACGAGAAACTCTACCT
GTACTACCTCCAGAACGGGCGGGACATGTACGTTGACCAGGAACTCGACATCAACCGGCTGTCCGATTAT
GACGTGGACCATATTGTTCCACAGTCCTTCCTCAAAGATGACTCCATTGACAACAAGGTGCTGACCAGAT
CCGATAAGAATCGCGGTAAGTCTGACAATGTTCCATCAGAAGAGGTGGTCAAGAAGATGAAGAATTACTG
GCGGCAGCTCCTCAACGCCAAACTGATCACCCAGCGGAAGTTTGACAATCTGACTAAGGCAGAAAGAGGA
GGTCTGAGCGAACTCGACAAGGCCGGCTTTATTAAGAGGCAACTGGTCGAAACACGCCAGATTACCAAAC
ACGTGGCACAAATCCTCGACTCTAGGATGAACACTAAGTACGATGAGAACGATAAGCTGATCAGGGAAGT
GAAAGTGATAACTCTGAAGAGCAAGCTGGTGTCTGACTTCCGGAAGGACTTTCAATTCTACAAAGTTCGC
GAAATAAACAATTACCATCATGCTCACGATGCCTATCTCAATGCTGTCGTTGGCACCGCCCTGATCAAGA
AATACCCTAAACTGGAGTCTGAGTTCGTGTACGGTGACTATAAAGTCTACGATGTGAGGAAGATGATAGC
AAAGTCTGAGCAAGAGATTGGCAAAGCCACCGCCAAGTACTTCTTCTACTCTAATATCATGAATTTCTTT
AAGACTGAGATAACCCTGGCTAACGGCGAAATCCGGAAGCGCCCACTGATCGAAACAAACGGAGAAACAG
GAGAAATCGTGTGGGATAAAGGCAGGGACTTCGCAACTGTGCGGAAGGTGCTGTCCATGCCACAAGTCAA
TATCGTGAAGAAGACCGAAGTGCAGACCGGCGGATTCTCAAAGGAGAGCATCCTGCCAAAGCGGAACTCT
GACAAGCTGATCGCCAGGAAGAAAGATTGGGACCCAAAGAAGTATGGCGGTTTCGATTCCCCTACAGTGG
CTTATTCCGTTCTGGTCGTGGCAAAAGTGGAGAAAGGCAAGTCCAAGAAACTCAAGTCTGTTAAGGAGCT
GCTCGGAATTACTATTATGGAGAGATCCAGCTTCGAGAAGAATCCAATCGATTTCCTGGAAGCTAAGGGC
TATAAAGAAGTGAAGAAAGATCTCATCATCAAACTGCCCAAGTACTCTCTCTTTGAGCTGGAGAATGGTA
GGAAGCGGATGCTGGCCTCCGCCGGAGAGCTGCAGAAAGGAAACGAGCTGGCTCTGCCCTCCAAATACGT
GAACTTCCTGTATCTGGCCTCCCACTACGAGAAACTCAAAGGTAGCCCTGAAGACAATGAGCAGAAGCAA
CTCTTTGTTGAGCAACATAAACACTACCTGGACGAAATCATTGAACAGATTAGCGAGTTCAGCAAGCGGG
TTATTCTGGCCGATGCAAACCTCGATAAAGTGCTGAGCGCATATAATAAGCACAGGGACAAGCCAATTCG
CGAACAAGCAGAGAATATTATCCACCTCTTTACTCTGACTAATCTGGGCGCTCCTGCTGCCTTCAAGTAT
TTCGATACAACTATTGACAGGAAGCGGTACACCTCTACCAAAGAAGTTCTCGATGCCACCCTGATACACC
AGTCAATTACCGGACTGTACGAGACTCGCATCGACCTGTCTCAGCTCGGCGGCGACTAGGGGCCCTTCGA
AGGTAAGCCTATCCCTAACCCTCTCCTCGGTCTCGATTCTACGCGTACCGGTCATCATCACCATCACCAT
TGAGTTTAAACCCGCTGATCAGCCTCGACTGTGCCTTCTAGTTGCCAGCCATCTGTTGTTTGCCCCTCCC
CCGTGCCTTCCTTGACCCTGGAAGGTGCCACTCCCACTGTCCTTTCCTAATAAAATGAGGAAATTGCATC
GCATTGTCTGAGTAGGTGTCATTCTATTCTGGGGGGTGGGGTGGGGCAGGACAGCAAGGGGGAGGATTGG
GAAGACAATAGCAGGCATGCTGGGGATGCGGTGGGCTCTATGGCTTCTGAGGCGGAAAGAACCAGCTGGG
GCTCTAGGGGGTATCCCC
[124 nt withheld, positions 5549-5672]
C
[32 nt withheld, positions 5674-5705]
CA
[57 nt withheld, positions 5708-5764]
A
[49 nt withheld, positions 5766-5814]
CCTTTGACGTTGGAGTCCACGTTCTTT
[37 nt withheld, positions 5842-5878]
ACCCTATCTCGGTCTATTCTTTTGATTTATAAGGGATTTTGGGGATTTCGGCCTATTGGTTAAAAAATGA
GCTGATTTAACAAAAATTTAACGCGAATTAATTCTGTGGAATGTGTGTCAGTTAGGGTGTGGAAAGTCCC
CAGGCTCCCCAGGCAGGCAGAAGTATGCAAAGCATGCATCTCAATTAGTCAGCAACCAGGTGTGGAAAGT
CCCCAGGCTCCCCAGCAGGCAGAAGTATGCAAAGCATGCATCTCAATTAGTCAGCAACCATAGTCCCGCC
CCTAACTCCGCCCATCCCGCCCCTAACTCCGCCCAGTTCCGCCCATTCTCCGCCCCATGGCTGACTAATT
TTTTTTATTTATGCAGAGGCCGAGGCCGCCTCTGCCTCTGAGCTATTCCAGAAGTAGTGAGGAGGCTTTT
TTGGAGGCCTAGGCTTTTGCAAAAAGCTCCCGGGAGCTTGTATATCCATTTTCGGATCTGATCAGCACGT
GTTGACAATTAATCATCGGCATAGTATATCGGCATAGTATAATACGACAAGGTGAGGAACTAAACCATGG
CCAAGCCTTTGTCTCAAGAAGAATCCACCCTCATTGAAAGAGCAACGGCTACAATCAACAGCATCCCCAT
CTCTGAAGACTACAGCGTCGCCAGCGCAGCTCTCTCTAGCGACGGCCGCATCTTCACTGGTGTCAATGTA
TATCATTTTACTGGGGGACCTTGTGCAGAACTCGTGGTGCTGGGCACTGCTGCTGCTGCGGCAGCTGGCA
ACCTGACTTGTATCGTCGCGATCGGAAATGAGAACAGGGGCATCTTGAGCCCCTGCGGACGGTGTCGACA
GGTGCTTCTCGATCTGCATCCTGGGATCAAAGCGATAGTGAAGGACAGTGATGGACAGCCGACGGCAGTT
GGGATTCGTGAATTGCTGCCCTCTGGTTATGTGTGGGAGGGCTAAGCACTTCGTGGCCGAGGAGCAGGAC
TGACACGTGCTACGAGATTTCGATTCCACCGCCGCCTTCTATGAAAGGTTGGGCTTCGGAATCGTTTTCC
GGGACGCCGGCTGGATGATCCTCCAGCGCGGGGATCTCATGCTGGAGTTCTTCGCCCACCCCAACTTGTT
TATTGCAGCTTATAATGGTTACAAATAAAGCAATAGCATCACAAATTTCACAAATAAAGCATTTTTTTCA
CTGCATTCTAGTTGTGGTTTGTCCAAACTCATCAATGTATCTTATCATGTCTGTATACCGTCGACCTCTA
GCTAGAGCTTGGCGTAATCATGGTCATAGCTGTTTCCTGTGTGAAATTGTTATCCGCTCACAATTCCACA
CAACATACGAGCCGGAAGCATAAAGTGTAAAGCCTGGGGTGCCTAATGAGTGAGCTAACTCACATTAATT
GCGTTGCGCTCACTGCCCGCTTTCCAGTCGGGAAACCTGTCGTGCCAGCTGCATTAATGAATCGGCCAAC
GCGCGGGGAGAGGCGGTTTGCGTATTGGGCGCTCTTCCGCTTCCTCGCTCACTGACTCGCTGCGCTCGGT
CGTTCGGCTGCGGCGAGCGGTATCAGCTCACTCAAAGGCGGTAATACGGTTATCCACAGAATCAGGGGAT
AACGCAGGAAAGAACATGTGAGCAAAAGGCCAGCAAAAGGCCAGGAACCGTAAAAAGGCCGCGTTGCTGG
CGTTTTTCCATAGGCTCCGCCCCCCTGACGAGCATCACAAAAATCGACGCTCAAGTCAGAGGTGGCGAAA
CCCGACAGGACTATAAAGATACCAGGCGTTTCCCCCTGGAAGCTCCCTCGTGCGCTCTCCTGTTCCGACC
CTGCCGCTTACCGGATACCTGTCCGCCTTTCTCCCTTCGGGAAGCGTGGCGCTTTCTCAATGCTCACGCT
GTAGGTATCTCAGTTCGGTGTAGGTCGTTCGCTCCAAGCTGGGCTGTGTGCACGAACCCCCCGTTCAGCC
CGACCGCTGCGCCTTATCCGGTAACTATCGTCTTGAGTCCAACCCGGTAAGACACGACTTATCGCCACTG
GCAGCAGCCACTGGTAACAGGATTAGCAGAGCGAGGTATGTAGGCGGTGCTACAGAGTTCTTGAAGTGGT
GGCCTAACTACGGCTACACTAGAAGGACAGTATTTGGTATCTGCGCTCTGCTGAAGCCAGTTACCTTCGG
AAAAAGAGTTGGTAGCTCTTGATCCGGCAAACAAACCACCGCTGGTAGCGGTGGTTTTTTTGTTTGCAAG
CAGCAGATTACGCGCAGAAAAAAAGGATCTCAAGAAGATCCTTTGATCTTTTCTACGGGGTCTGACGCTC
AGTGGAACGAAAACTCACGTTAAGGGATTTTGGTCATGAGATTATCAAAAAGGATCTTCACCTAGATCCT
TTTAAATTAAAAATGAAGTTTTAAATCAATCTAAAGTATATATGAGTAAACTTGGTCTGACAGTTACCAA
TGCTTAATCAGTGAGGCACCTATCTCAGCGATCTGTCTATTTCGTTCATCCATAGTTGCCTGACTCCCCG
TCGTGTAGATAACTACGATACGGGAGGGCTTACCATCTGGCCCCAGTGCTGCAATGATACCGCGAGACCC
ACGCTCACCGGCTCCAGATTTATCAGCAATAAACCAGCCAGCCGGAAGGGCCGAGCGCAGAAGTGGTCCT
GCAACTTTATCCGCCTCCATCCAGTCTATTAATTGTTGCCGGGAAGCTAGAGTAAGTAGTTCGCCAGTTA
ATAGTTTGCGCAACGTTGTTGCCATTGCTACAGGCATCGTGGTGTCACGCTCGTCGTTTGGTATGGCTTC
ATTCAGCTCCGGTTCCCAACGATCAAGGCGAGTTACATGATCCCCCATGTTGTGCAAAAAAGCGGTTAGC
TCCTTCGGTCCTCCGATCGTTGTCAGAAGTAAGTTGGCCGCAGTGTTATCACTCATGGTTATGGCAGCAC
TGCATAATTCTCTTACTGTCATGCCATCCGTAAGATGCTTTTCTGTGACTGGTGAGTACTCAACCAAGTC
ATTCTGAGAATAGTGTATGCGGCGACCGAGTTGCTCTTGCCCGGCGTCAATACGGGATAATACCGCGCCA
CATAGCAGAACTTTAAAAGTGCTCATCATTGGAAAACGTTCTTCGGGGCGAAAACTCTCAAGGATCTTAC
CGCTGTTGAGATCCAGTTCGATGTAACCCACTCGTGCACCCAACTGATCTTCAGCATCTTTTACTTTCAC
CAGCGTTTCTGGGTGAGCAAAAACAGGAAGGCAAAATGCCGCAAAAAAGGGAATAAGGGCGACACGGAAA
TGTTGAATACTCATACTCTTCCTTTTTCAATATTATTGAAGCATTTATCAGGGTTATTGTCTCATGAGCG
GATACATATTTGAATGTATTTAGAAAAATAAACAAATAGGGGTTCCGCGCACATTTCCCCGAAAAGTGCC
ACCTGACGTC
