>Addgene plasmid #51130 | pST1374-N-NLS-flag-linker-Cas9-D10A | addgene partial sequence | sequence record 155739 | CMV-F 5'-CGCAAATGGGCGGTAGGCGTG-3'
ACTAGAGAACCCACTGCTTACTGGCTTATCGAAATTAATACGACTCACTATAGGGAGACCCAAGCTGGCT
AGCACCATGGGACCTAAGAAAAAGAGGAAGGTGGCGGCCGCTGACTACAAGGATGACGACGATAAATCTA
GACTGGAACCCGGCGAGAAGCCATACAAATGCCCAGAGTGTGGTAAATCTTTCTCTCAGTCTGGTGCTCT
GACCAGACACCAGCGGACCCACACTAGAGACAAGAAATACTCTATTGGACTGGCTATCGGGACAAACTCC
GTTGGCTGGGCCGTCATAACCGACGAGTATAAGGTGCCAAGCAAGAAATTCAAGGTGCTGGGTAATACTG
ACCGCCATTCAATCAAGAAGAACCTGATCGGAGCACTCCTCTTCGACTCCGGTGAAACCGCTGAAGCTAC
TCGGCTGAAGCGGACCGCAAGGCGGAGATACACCCGCCGCAAGAATCGGATATGTTATCTGCAAGAGATC
TTTAGCAACGAAATGGCTAAGGTGGACGACTCCTTCTTTCACCGCCTGGAAGAGAGCTTTCTGGTGGAGG
AGGATAAGAAACACGAGAGGCACCCTATATTCGGAAATATCGTGGATGAGGTGGCTTACCATGAAAAGTA
TCCTACAATCTACCATCTGAGGAAGAAGCTGGTGGACAGCACCGATAAAGCAGACCTGAGGCTCATCTAT
CTGGCCCTGGCTCATATGATAAAGTTTAGAGGACACTTTCTGATCGAGGGCGACCTGAATCCCGATAATT
CCGATGTGGATAAACTCTTCATTCAACTGGTGCAGACATATAACCAACTGTTCGAGGAGAATCCCATAAA
CGCTTCTGGTGTGGATGCCAAGG
